>Addgene plasmid #75658 | WNK4 gRNA (BRDN0001148891) | addgene full sequence | sequence record 184310 | Addgene Assembled Sequence
CCCGGGTGCAAAGATGGATAAAGTTTTAAACAGAGAGGAATCTTTGCAGCTAATGGACCTTCTAGGTCTT
GAAAGGAGTGGGAATTGGCTCCGGTGCCCGTCAGTGGGCAGAGCGCACATCGCCCACAGTCCCCGAGAAG
TTGGGGGGAGGGGTCGGCAATTGATCCGGTGCCTAGAGAAGGTGGCGCGGGGTAAACTGGGAAAGTGATG
TCGTGTACTGGCTCCGCCTTTTTCCCGAGGGTGGGGGAGAACCGTATATAAGTGCAGTAGTCGCCGTGAA
CGTTCTTTTTCGCAACGGGTTTGCCGCCAGAACACAGGTAAGTGCCGTGTGTGGTTCCCGCGGGCCTGGC
CTCTTTACGGGTTATGGCCCTTGCGTGCCTTGAATTACTTCCACCTGGCTGCAGTACGTGATTCTTGATC
CCGAGCTTCGGGTTGGAAGTGGGTGGGAGAGTTCGAGGCCTTGCGCTTAAGGAGCCCCTTCGCCTCGTGC
TTGAGTTGAGGCCTGGCCTGGGCGCTGGGGCCGCCGCGTGCGAATCTGGTGGCACCTTCGCGCCTGTCTC
GCTGCTTTCGATAAGTCTCTAGCCATTTAAAATTTTTGATGACCTGCTGCGACGCTTTTTTTCTGGCAAG
ATAGTCTTGTAAATGCGGGCCAAGATCTGCACACTGGTATTTCGGTTTTTGGGGCCGCGGGCGGCGACGG
GGCCCGTGCGTCCCAGCGCACATGTTCGGCGAGGCGGGGCCTGCGAGCGCGGCCACCGAGAATCGGACGG
GGGTAGTCTCAAGCTGGCCGGCCTGCTCTGGTGCCTGGCCTCGCGCCGCCGTGTATCGCCCCGCCCTGGG
CGGCAAGGCTGGCCCGGTCGGCACCAGTTGCGTGAGCGGAAAGATGGCCGCTTCCCGGCCCTGCTGCAGG
GAGCTCAAAATGGAGGACGCGGCGCTCGGGAGAGCGGGCGGGTGAGTCACCCACACAAAGGAAAAGGGCC
TTTCCGTCCTCAGCCGTCGCTTCATGTGACTCCACGGAGTACCGGGCGCCGTCCAGGCACCTCGATTAGT
TCTCGAGCTTTTGGAGTACGTCGTCTTTAGGTTGGGGGGAGGGGTTTTATGCGATGGAGTTTCCCCACAC
TGAGTGGGTGGAGACTGAAGTTAGGCCAGCTTGGCACTTGATGTAATTCTCCTTGGAATTTGCCCTTTTT
GAGTTTGGATCTTGGTTCATTCTCAAGCCTCAGACAGTGGTTCAAAGTTTTTTTCTTCCATTTCAGGTGT
CGTGACGTACGGCCACCATGACCGAGTACAAGCCCACGGTGCGCCTCGCCACCCGCGACGACGTCCCCAG
GGCCGTACGCACCCTCGCCGCCGCGTTCGCCGACTACCCCGCCACGCGCCACACCGTCGATCCGGACCGC
CACATCGAGCGGGTCACCGAGCTGCAAGAACTCTTCCTCACGCGCGTCGGGCTCGACATCGGCAAGGTGT
GGGTCGCGGACGACGGCGCCGCCGTGGCGGTCTGGACCACGCCGGAGAGCGTCGAAGCGGGGGCGGTGTT
CGCCGAGATCGGCCCGCGCATGGCCGAGTTGAGCGGTTCCCGGCTGGCCGCGCAGCAACAGATGGAAGGC
CTCCTGGCGCCGCACCGGCCCAAGGAGCCCGCGTGGTTCCTGGCCACCGTCGGAGTCTCGCCCGACCACC
AGGGCAAGGGTCTGGGCAGCGCCGTCGTGCTCCCCGGAGTGGAGGCGGCCGAGCGCGCCGGGGTGCCCGC
CTTCCTGGAGACCTCCGCGCCCCGCAACCTCCCCTTCTACGAGCGGCTCGGCTTCACCGTCACCGCCGAC
GTCGAGGTGCCCGAAGGACCGCGCACCTGGTGCATGACCCGCAAGCCCGGTGCCTGAACGCGTTAAGTCG
ACAATCAACCTCTGGATTACAAAATTTGTGAAAGATTGACTGGTATTCTTAACTATGTTGCTCCTTTTAC
GCTATGTGGATACGCTGCTTTAATGCCTTTGTATCATGCTATTGCTTCCCGTATGGCTTTCATTTTCTCC
TCCTTGTATAAATCCTGGTTGCTGTCTCTTTATGAGGAGTTGTGGCCCGTTGTCAGGCAACGTGGCGTGG
TGTGCACTGTGTTTGCTGACGCAACCCCCACTGGTTGGGGCATTGCCACCACCTGTCAGCTCCTTTCCGG
GACTTTCGCTTTCCCCCTCCCTATTGCCACGGCGGAACTCATCGCCGCCTGCCTTGCCCGCTGCTGGACA
GGGGCTCGGCTGTTGGGCACTGACAATTCCGTGGTGTTGTCGGGGAAATCATCGTCCTTTCCTTGGCTGC
TCGCCTGTGTTGCCACCTGGATTCTGCGCGGGACGTCCTTCTGCTACGTCCCTTCGGCCCTCAATCCAGC
GGACCTTCCTTCCCGCGGCCTGCTGCCGGCTCTGCGGCCTCTTCCGCGTCTTCGCCTTCGCCCTCAGACG
AGTCGGATCTCCCTTTGGGCCGCCTCCCCGCGTCGACTTTAAGACCAATGACTTACAAGGCAGCTGTAGA
TCTTAGCCACTTTTTAAAAGAAAAGGGGGGACTGGAAGGGCTAATTCACTCCCAACGAAGACAAGATCTG
CTTTTTGCTTGTACTGGGTCTCTCTGGTTAGACCAGATCTGAGCCTGGGAGCTCTCTGGCTAACTAGGGA
ACCCACTGCTTAAGCCTCAATAAAGCTTGCCTTGAGTGCTTCAAGTAGTGTGTGCCCGTCTGTTGTGTGA
CTCTGGTAACTAGAGATCCCTCAGACCCTTTTAGTCAGTGTGGAAAATCTCTAGCAGTACGTATAGTAGT
TCATGTCATCTTATTATTCAGTATTTATAACTTGCAAAGAAATGAATATCAGAGAGTGAGAGGAACTTGT
TTATTGCAGCTTATAATGGTTACAAATAAAGCAATAGCATCACAAATTTCACAAATAAAGCATTTTTTTC
ACTGCATTCTAGTTGTGGTTTGTCCAAACTCATCAATGTATCTTATCATGTCTGGCTCTAGCTATCCCGC
CCCTAACTCCGCCCATCCCGCCCCTAACTCCGCCCAGTTCCGCCCATTCTCCGCCCCATGGCTGACTAAT
TTTTTTTATTTATGCAGAGGCCGAGGCCGCCTCGGCCTCTGAGCTATTCCAGAAGTAGTGAGGAGGCTTT
TTTGGAGGCCTAGGGACGTACCCAATTCGCCCTATAGTGAGTCGTATTACGCGCGCTCACTGGCCGTCGT
TTTACAACGTCGTGACTGGGAAAACCCTGGCGTTACCCAACTTAATCGCCTTGCAGCACATCCCCCTTTC
GCCAGCTGGCGTAATAGCGAAGAGGCCCGCACCGATCGCCCTTCCCAACAGTTGCGCAGCCTGAATGGCG
AATGGG
[124 nt withheld, positions 3367-3490]
C
[91 nt withheld, positions 3492-3582]
A
[49 nt withheld, positions 3584-3632]
CCTTTGACGTTGGAGTCCACGTTCTTT
[37 nt withheld, positions 3660-3696]
ACCCTATCTCGGTCTATTCTTTTGATTTATAAGGGATTTTGCCGATTTCGGCCTATTGGTTAAAAAATGA
GCTGATTTAACAAAAATTTAACGCGAATTTTAACAAAATATTAACGCTTACAATTTAGGTGGCACTTTTC
GGGGAAATGTGCGCGGAACCCCTATTTGTTTATTTTTCTAAATACATTCAAATATGTATCCGCTCATGAG
ACAATAACCCTGATAAATGCTTCAATAATATTGAAAAAGGAAGAGTATGAGTATTCAACATTTCCGTGTC
GCCCTTATTCCCTTTTTTGCGGCATTTTGCCTTCCTGTTTTTGCTCACCCAGAAACGCTGGTGAAAGTAA
AAGATGCTGAAGATCAGTTGGGTGCACGAGTGGGTTACATCGAACTGGATCTCAACAGCGGTAAGATCCT
TGAGAGTTTTCGCCCCGAAGAACGTTTTCCAATGATGAGCACTTTTAAAGTTCTGCTATGTGGCGCGGTA
TTATCCCGTATTGACGCCGGGCAAGAGCAACTCGGTCGCCGCATACACTATTCTCAGAATGACTTGGTTG
AGTACTCACCAGTCACAGAAAAGCATCTTACGGATGGCATGACAGTAAGAGAATTATGCAGTGCTGCCAT
AACCATGAGTGATAACACTGCGGCCAACTTACTTCTGACAACGATCGGAGGACCGAAGGAGCTAACCGCT
TTTTTGCACAACATGGGGGATCATGTAACTCGCCTTGATCGTTGGGAACCGGAGCTGAATGAAGCCATAC
CAAACGACGAGCGTGACACCACGATGCCTGTAGCAATGGCAACAACGTTGCGCAAACTATTAACTGGCGA
ACTACTTACTCTAGCTTCCCGGCAACAATTAATAGACTGGATGGAGGCGGATAAAGTTGCAGGACCACTT
CTGCGCTCGGCCCTTCCGGCTGGCTGGTTTATTGCTGATAAATCTGGAGCCGGTGAGCGTGGGTCTCGCG
GTATCATTGCAGCACTGGGGCCAGATGGTAAGCCCTCCCGTATCGTAGTTATCTACACGACGGGGAGTCA
GGCAACTATGGATGAACGAAATAGACAGATCGCTGAGATAGGTGCCTCACTGATTAAGCATTGGTAACTG
TCAGACCAAGTTTACTCATATATACTTTAGATTGATTTAAAACTTCATTTTTAATTTAAAAGGATCTAGG
TGAAGATCCTTTTTGATAATCTCATGACCAAAATCCCTTAACGTGAGTTTTCGTTCCACTGAGCGTCAGA
CCCCGTAGAAAAGATCAAAGGATCTTCTTGAGATCCTTTTTTTCTGCGCGTAATCTGCTGCTTGCAAACA
AAAAAACCACCGCTACCAGCGGTGGTTTGTTTGCCGGATCAAGAGCTACCAACTCTTTTTCCGAAGGTAA
CTGGCTTCAGCAGAGCGCAGATACCAAATACTGTTCTTCTAGTGTAGCCGTAGTTAGGCCACCACTTCAA
GAACTCTGTAGCACCGCCTACATACCTCGCTCTGCTAATCCTGTTACCAGTGGCTGCTGCCAGTGGCGAT
AAGTCGTGTCTTACCGGGTTGGACTCAAGACGATAGTTACCGGATAAGGCGCAGCGGTCGGGCTGAACGG
GGGGTTCGTGCACACAGCCCAGCTTGGAGCGAACGACCTACACCGAACTGAGATACCTACAGCGTGAGCT
ATGAGAAAGCGCCACGCTTCCCGAAGGGAGAAAGGCGGACAGGTATCCGGTAAGCGGCAGGGTCGGAACA
GGAGAGCGCACGAGGGAGCTTCCAGGGGGAAACGCCTGGTATCTTTATAGTCCTGTCGGGTTTCGCCACC
TCTGACTTGAGCGTCGATTTTTGTGATGCTCGTCAGGGGGGCGGAGCCTATGGAAAAACGCCAGCAACGC
GGCCTTTTTACGGTTCCTGGCCTTTTGCTGGCCTTTTGCTCACATGTTCTTTCCTGCGTTATCCCCTGAT
TCTGTGGATAACCGTATTACCGCCTTTGAGTGAGCTGATACCGCTCGCCGCAGCCGAACGACCGAGCGCA
GCGAGTCAGTGAGCGAGGAAGCGGAAGAGCGCCCAATACGCAAACCGCCTCTCCCCGCGCGTTGGCCGAT
TCATTAATGCAGCTGGCACGACAGGTTTCCCGACTGGAAAGCGGGCAGTGAGCGCAACGCAATTAATGTG
AGTTAGCTCACTCATTAGGCACCCCAGGCTTTACACTTTATGCTTCCGGCTCGTATGTTGTGTGGAATTG
TGAGCGGATAACAATTTCACACAGGAAACAGCTATGACCATGATTACGCCAAGCGCGCAATTAACCCTCA
CTAAAGGGAACAAAAGCTGGAGCTGCAAGCTTAATGTAGTCTTATGCAATACTCTTGTAGTCTTGCAACA
TGGTAACGATGAGTTAGCAACATGCCTTACAAGGAGAGAAAAAGCACCGTGCATGCCGATTGGTGGAAGT
AAGGTGGTACGATCGTGCCTTATTAGGAAGGCAACAGACGGGTCTGACATGGATTGGACGAACCACTGAA
TTGCCGCATTGCAGAGATATTGTATTTAAGTGCCTAGCTCGATACATAAACGGGTCTCTCTGGTTAGACC
AGATCTGAGCCTGGGAGCTCTCTGGCTAACTAGGGAACCCACTGCTTAAGCCTCAATAAAGCTTGCCTTG
AGTGCTTCAAGTAGTGTGTGCCCGTCTGTTGTGTGACTCTGGTAACTAGAGATCCCTCAGACCCTTTTAG
TCAGTGTGGAAAATCTCTAGCAGTGGCGCCCGAACAGGGACTTGAAAGCGAAAGGGAAACCAGAGGAGCT
CTCTCGACGCAGGACTCGGCTTGCTGAAGCGCGCACGGCAAGAGGCGAGGGGCGGCGACTGGTGAGTACG
CCAAAAATTTTGACTAGCGGAGGCTAGAAGGAGAGAGATGGGTGCGAGAGCGTCAGTATTAAGCGGGGGA
GAATTAGATCGCGATGGGAAAAAATTCGGTTAAGGCCAGGGGGAAAGAAAAAATATAAATTAAAACATAT
AGTATGGGCAAGCAGGGAGCTAGAACGATTCGCAGTTAATCCTGGCCTGTTAGAAACATCAGAAGGCTGT
AGACAAATACTGGGACAGCTACAACCATCCCTTCAGACAGGATCAGAAGAACTTAGATCATTATATAATA
CAGTAGCAACCCTCTATTGTGTGCATCAAAGGATAGAGATAAAAGACACCAAGGAAGCTTTAGACAAGAT
AGAGGAAGAGCAAAACAAAAGTAAGACCACCGCACAGCAAGCGGCCGCTGATCTTCAGACCTGGAGGAGG
AGATATGAGGGACAATTGGAGAAGTGAATTATATAAATATAAAGTAGTAAAAATTGAACCATTAGGAGTA
GCACCCACCAAGGCAAAGAGAAGAGTGGTGCAGAGAGAAAAAAGAGCAGTGGGAATAGGAGCTTTGTTCC
TTGGGTTCTTGGGAGCAGCAGGAAGCACTATGGGCGCAGCGTCAATGACGCTGACGGTACAGGCCAGACA
ATTATTGTCTGGTATAGTGCAGCAGCAGAACAATTTGCTGAGGGCTATTGAGGCGCAACAGCATCTGTTG
CAACTCACAGTCTGGGGCATCAAGCAGCTCCAGGCAAGAATCCTGGCTGTGGAAAGATACCTAAAGGATC
AACAGCTCCTGGGGATTTGGGGTTGCTCTGGAAAACTCATTTGCACCACTGCTGTGCCTTGGAATGCTAG
TTGGAGTAATAAATCTCTGGAACAGATTTGGAATCACACGACCTGGATGGAGTGGGACAGAGAAATTAAC
AATTACACAAGCTTAATACACTCCTTAATTGAAGAATCGCAAAACCAGCAAGAAAAGAATGAACAAGAAT
TATTGGAATTAGATAAATGGGCAAGTTTGTGGAATTGGTTTAACATAACAAATTGGCTGTGGTATATAAA
ATTATTCATAATGATAGTAGGAGGCTTGGTAGGTTTAAGAATAGTTTTTGCTGTACTTTCTATAGTGAAT
AGAGTTAGGCAGGGATATTCACCATTATCGTTTCAGACCCACCTCCCAACCCCGAGGGGACCCAGAGAGG
GCCTATTTCCCATGATTCCTTCATATTTGCATATACGATACAAGGCTGTTAGAGAGATAATTAGAATTAA
TTTGACTGTAAACACAAAGATATTAGTACAAAATACGTGACGTAGAAAGTAATAATTTCTTGGGTAGTTT
GCAGTTTTAAAATTATGTTTTAAAATGGACTATCATATGCTTACCGTAACTTGAAAGTATTTCGATTTCT
TGGCTTTATATATCTTGTGGAAAGGACGAAACACCGAGCTCCAAAGAACCCCCCGAGTTTTAGAGCTAGA
AATAGCAAGTTAAAATAAGGCTAGTCCGTTATCAACTTGAAAAAGTGGCACCGAGTCGGTGCTTTTTTAA
GCTTGGCGTAACTAGATCTTGAGACAAATGGCAGTATTCATCCACAATTTTAAAAGAAAAGGGGGGATTG
GGGGGTACAGTGCAGGGGAAAGAATAGTAGACATAATAGCAACAGACATACAAACTAAAGAATTACAAAA
ACAAATTACAAAAATTCAAAATTTTCGGGTTTATTACAGGGACAGCAGAGATCCACTTTGGCGCCGGCTC
GAGGGGG
Features (pLannotate 1.2.2; 29 found; start..end, strand, type, name):
     14..80      +  CDS            small t antigen (fragment): SV40 (simian virus 40) small t antigen
    106..317     +  promoter       EF-1α core promoter: core promoter for human elongation factor EF-1α
    318..1256    +  intron         EF-1α intron A: intron upstream of the start codon of human EF-1α
   1278..1877    +  CDS            PuroR (fragment): puromycin N-acetyltransferase; pac from Streptomyces; confers resistance to puromycin
   1893..2481    +  misc_feature   WPRE: woodchuck hepatitis virus posttranscriptional regulatory element
   2532..2551    +  misc_feature   cPPT/CTS (fragment): central polypurine tract and central termination sequence of HIV-1
   2553..2786    +  LTR            3' LTR (ΔU3): self-inactivating 3' long terminal repeat (LTR) from HIV-1
   2864..2985    +  polyA_signal   SV40 poly(A) signal: SV40 polyadenylation signal
   3025..3160    +  rep_origin     SV40 ori: SV40 origin of replication
   3181..3199    -  promoter       T7 promoter: promoter for bacteriophage T7 RNA polymerase
   3207..3362    +  CDS            lacZα (fragment): LacZα fragment of β-galactosidase; lacZ fragment
   3367..3795    +  rep_origin     f1 ori (sequence partly withheld): f1 bacteriophage origin of replication; arrow indicates direction of (+) strand synthesis
   3848..3952    +  promoter       AmpR promoter: bla
   3953..4813    +  CDS            AmpR: β-lactamase; bla; confers resistance to ampicillin, carbenicillin, and related antibiotics
   4984..5572    +  rep_origin     ori: high-copy-number ColE1/pMB1/pBR322/pUC origin of replication
   5755..5847    +  CDS            lacI (fragment): lac repressor; lacI; The lac repressor binds to the lac operator to inhibit transcription in E. coli. This inhibition can be relieved by adding lactose or isopropyl-β-D-thiogalactopyranoside (IPTG).
   5860..5881    +  protein_bind   CAP binding site: CAP binding activates transcription in the presence of cAMP. E. coli catabolite activator protein
   5896..5926    +  promoter       lac promoter: promoter for the E. coli lac operon
   5934..5950    +  protein_bind   lac operator: The lac repressor binds to the lac operator to inhibit transcription in E. coli. This inhibition can be relieved by adding lactose or isopropyl-β-D-thiogalactopyranoside (IPTG). lac repressor encoded by lacI
   5995..6013    +  promoter       T3 promoter: promoter for bacteriophage T3 RNA polymerase
   6041..6267    +  promoter       RSV promoter: Rous sarcoma virus enhancer/promoter
   6268..6448    +  LTR            5' LTR (truncated): truncated 5' long terminal repeat (LTR) from HIV-1
   6495..6620    +  misc_feature   HIV-1 Ψ: packaging signal of human immunodeficiency virus type 1
   6604..6967    +  CDS            HIV-1 gag (fragment): gag protein from human immunodeficiency virus 1; gag
   7113..7346    +  misc_feature   RRE: The Rev response element (RRE) of HIV-1 allows for Rev-dependent mRNA export from the nucleus to the cytoplasm.
   7723..7749    +  CDS            Rev (fragment): human immunodeficiency virus 1 (HIV-1) Rev protein; rev; enhances nuclear export of unspliced and incompletely spliced viral mRNAs
   7753..7993    +  promoter       U6 promoter: RNA polymerase III promoter for human U6 snRNA
   8023..8098    +  misc_RNA       gRNA scaffold: guide RNA scaffold for the Streptococcus pyogenes CRISPR/Cas9 system
   8154..8271    +  misc_feature   cPPT/CTS: central polypurine tract and central termination sequence of HIV-1
