[The description below was written by a language model from this plasmid's Addgene catalogue record and pLannotate feature annotations shown in this document.]
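Description:
WNK4 gRNA (BRDN0001148891) is a third-generation lentiviral CRISPR guide plasmid built on the lentiGuide-Puro backbone. It delivers a single guide RNA against human WNK4 (also known as PHA2B or PRKWNK4), a kinase gene, and the guide was designed against the NM_032387.4 reference transcript. In bacteria the roughly 8.3 kb plasmid is maintained at high copy from a ColE1/pUC-type origin under ampicillin selection (AmpR, β-lactamase). The backbone also carries an f1 origin, an SV40 origin and poly(A) signal, and remnants of lac and T7/T3 cloning-vector sequences.

The transfer cassette starts with an RSV promoter fused to a truncated HIV-1 5' LTR, which makes genomic RNA production in packaging cells Tat-independent. It is followed by the Ψ packaging signal with a partial gag region and the RRE for Rev-dependent nuclear export. Downstream, a human U6 RNA polymerase III promoter drives the WNK4-targeting spacer joined to the Streptococcus pyogenes Cas9 gRNA scaffold. A cPPT/CTS element, which aids nuclear import of the viral genome, comes next. An EF-1α core promoter with its intron A then expresses puromycin N-acetyltransferase for selecting transduced mammalian cells. A WPRE enhances transcript expression, and the self-inactivating ΔU3 3' LTR closes the provirus.

The plasmid does not encode Cas9, so it has to be used with a separate Cas9 vector such as lentiCas9-Blast or in cells that already express Cas9. It is one clone from a human kinome gRNA collection built with optimized sgRNA design rules, and it is suited to knocking out WNK4 in human cells by lentiviral transduction.
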