Addgene plasmid #75658: WNK4 gRNA (BRDN0001148891)
Purpose: 3rd generation lentiviral gRNA plasmid targeting human WNK4
Depositing lab: John Doench & David Root. Depositing organization: Broad Institute. Publication: Optimized sgRNA design to maximize activity and minimize off-target effects of CRISPR-Cas9. Doench JG, Fusi N, Sullender M, Hegde M, Vaimberg EW, Donovan KF, Smith I, Tothova Z, Wilen C, Orchard R, Virgin HW, Listgarten J, Root DE. Nat Biotechnol. 2016 Jan 18. doi: 10.1038/nbt.3437. PubMed 26780180.
Backbone
  Vector backbone: lentiGuide-Puro
  Backbone manufacturer: Zhang Lab (Addgene plasmid # 52963)
  Vector type: Mammalian Expression, Lentiviral, CRISPR
  Selectable markers: Puromycin
Growth in bacteria
  Bacterial resistance: Ampicillin, 100 μg/mL
  Growth temperature: 37°C
  Growth strain: DH5alpha
  Copy number: High Copy
Gene/Insert
  Gene/Insert name: WNK4 (alt names: WNK4; NM_032387.4)
  gRNA/shRNA sequence: AGCTCCAAAGAACCCCCCGA
  Species: H. sapiens (human)
  Entrez Gene: WNK4 (a.k.a. PHA2B, PRKWNK4)
  Promoter: hU6
  Cloning method: Unknown
  Sequencing primers: 5′ U6-F; 3′ pS2-R
Terms and licenses: Academic/Nonprofit Terms; Industry Terms: Not Available to Industry
Depositor comments: The gRNA was designed to target the following Genbank reference sequence(s): NM_032387.4. Note that this plasmid does NOT contain Cas9. It should be used in conjunction with lentiCas9-Blast (Addgene #52962) or otherwise with cell lines already expressing Cas9. Browse the full kinome gRNA library at http://www.addgene.org/pooled-library/broadgpp-human-kinome/ or visit http://www.broadinstitute.org/rnai/public/ for detailed protocols and information.
How to cite: WNK4 gRNA (BRDN0001148891) was a gift from John Doench & David Root (Addgene plasmid # 75658 ; http://n2t.net/addgene:75658 ; RRID:Addgene_75658)
