>Addgene plasmid #75658 | WNK4 gRNA (BRDN0001148891) | depositor partial sequence | sequence record 143118 | Target Sequence
AGCTCCAAAGAACCCCCCGA
