>Addgene plasmid #75658 | WNK4 gRNA (BRDN0001148891) | addgene partial sequence | sequence record 184309 | hU6-F
GAAAGTAATAATTTCTTGGGTAGTTTGCAGTTTTAAAATTATGTTTTAAAATGGACTATCATATGCTTAC
CGTAACTTGAAAGTATTTCGATTTCTTGGCTTTATATATCTTGTGGAAAGGACGAAACACCGAGCTCCAA
AGAACCCCCCGAGTTTTAGAGCTAGAAATAGCAAGTTAAAATAAGGCTAGTCCGTTATCAACTTGAAAAA
GTGGCACCGAGTCGGTGCTTTTTTAAGCTTGGCGTAACTAGATCTTGAGACAAATGGCAGTATTCATCCA
CAATTTTAAAAGAAAAGGGGGGATTGGGGGGTACAGTGCAGGGGAAAGAATAGTAGACATAATAGCAACA
GACATACAAACTAAAGAATTACAAAAACAAATTACAAAAATTCAAAATTTTCGGGTTTATTACAGGGACA
GCAGAGATCCACTTTGGCGCCGGCTCGAGGGGGCCCGGGTGCAAAGATGGATAAAGTTTTAAACAGAGAG
GAATCTTTGCAGCTAATGGACCTTCTAGGTCTTGAAAGGAGTGGGAATTGGCTCCGGTGCCCGTCAGTGG
GCAGAGCGCA
